Addgene plasmid #171687: pBHM2403
Purpose: pRS316-PTEF1-CnoCas9, contains Cryptococcus neoformans codon optimized Cas9 under the control of the TEF1 promoter and terminator.
Depositing lab: Hiten Madhani. Depositing organization: University of California, San Francisco (UCSF). Publication: Short homology-directed repair using optimized Cas9 in the pathogen Cryptococcus neoformans enables rapid gene deletion and tagging. Huang MY, Joshi MB, Boucher MJ, Lee S, Loza LC, Gaylord EA, Doering TL, Madhani HD. Genetics. 2021 Oct 23. pii: 6409193. doi: 10.1093/genetics/iyab180. PubMed 34791226.
Backbone
  Vector backbone: pRS316
  Backbone size w/o insert (bp): 4839
  Total vector size (bp): 11183
  Vector type: Bacterial Expression, Yeast Expression, CRISPR
  Selectable markers: URA3
Growth in bacteria
  Bacterial resistance: Ampicillin, 100 μg/mL
  Growth temperature: 37°C
  Growth strain: DH5alpha
  Copy number: High Copy
Gene/Insert
  Gene/Insert name: CnoCAS9 (alt name: Cryptococcus neoformans codon optimized S. pyogenes CAS9)
  Insert size (bp): 6344
  Promoter: TEF1
  Cloning method: Unknown
  Sequencing primers: 5′ GTAAAACGACGGCCAGT; 3′ CAGGAAACAGCTATGAC
Terms and licenses: Academic/Nonprofit Terms; Industry Terms: Not Available to Industry
How to cite: pBHM2403 was a gift from Hiten Madhani (Addgene plasmid # 171687 ; http://n2t.net/addgene:171687 ; RRID:Addgene_171687)
