[The description below was written by a language model from this plasmid's Addgene catalogue record and the feature table of its GenBank file.]
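Description:
pBHM2403 is a CRISPR plasmid built on the pRS316 yeast–E. coli shuttle backbone. It carries a Streptococcus pyogenes Cas9 coding sequence recoded for the codon usage of the pathogenic fungus Cryptococcus neoformans (CnoCas9). In bacteria it replicates from a high-copy ColE1/pUC-type origin and is selected with ampicillin through the beta-lactamase gene. An f1 phage origin is also present. The pRS316 backbone also supplies the S. cerevisiae URA3 marker with its own promoter, which complements uracil auxotrophy and can be counterselected with 5-FOA. It further provides a CEN6/ARS element for low-copy, centromeric maintenance in budding yeast.

The roughly 6.3 kb insert sits in the pBluescript-style polylinker region between the T3 and T7 promoters and the M13 primer sites, and it is oriented on the complementary strand. According to the catalogue entry, Cas9 is expressed from the TEF1 promoter and closed by the TEF1 terminator, but neither element is annotated in the feature table. The automated annotation also labels only the C-terminal portion of Cas9, probably because recoding obscured the remainder. At the C-terminal end of the protein, the table shows two SV40 large T antigen nuclear localization signals followed by an HA epitope tag, which direct nuclear import and allow immunodetection. No guide RNA cassette is annotated.

The associated work concerns short-homology-directed repair in C. neoformans, where optimized Cas9 expression enables rapid gene deletion and tagging. The plasmid serves as the source of the Cas9 expression cassette for that approach. The listed total size and the sequence record length differ by a few base pairs.
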