LOCUS       Exported 11178 bp ds-DNA circular SYN 18-AUG-2021
DEFINITION  pRS316-PTEF1-CnoCas9, contains Cryptococcus neoformans codon
            optimized Cas9 under the control of the TEF1 promoter and
            terminator..
ACCESSION   .
VERSION     .
KEYWORDS    pBHM2403
SOURCE      synthetic DNA construct
  ORGANISM  synthetic DNA construct
REFERENCE   1 (bases 1 to 11178)
  TITLE     Short-homology genome engineering in Cryptococcus neoformans
  JOURNAL   Unpublished
REFERENCE   2 (bases 1 to 11178)
  AUTHORS   .
  TITLE     Direct Submission
  JOURNAL   Exported Aug 18, 2021 from SnapGene Server 1.1.58
            http://www.snapgene.com
FEATURES             Location/Qualifiers
     source          1..11178
                     /organism="synthetic DNA construct"
                     /mol_type="other DNA"
     primer_bind     166..185
                     /label=pBR322ori-F
                     /note="pBR322 origin, forward primer"
     primer_bind     419..436
                     /label=L4440
                     /note="L4440 vector, forward primer"
     protein_bind    553..574
                     /label=CAP binding site
                     /bound_moiety="E. coli catabolite activator protein"
                     /note="CAP binding activates transcription in the presence
                     of cAMP."
     promoter        589..619
                     /label=lac promoter
                     /note="promoter for the E. coli lac operon"
     protein_bind    627..643
                     /label=lac operator
                     /bound_moiety="lac repressor encoded by lacI"
                     /note="The lac repressor binds to the lac operator to
                     inhibit transcription in E. coli. This inhibition can be
                     relieved by adding lactose or
                     isopropyl-beta-D-thiogalactopyranoside (IPTG)."
     primer_bind     632..654
                     /label=M13/pUC Reverse
                     /note="In lacZ gene"
     primer_bind     651..667
                     /label=M13 rev
                     /note="common sequencing primer, one of multiple similar
                     variants"
     primer_bind     651..667
                     /label=M13 Reverse
                     /note="In lacZ gene. Also called M13-rev"
     promoter        688..706
                     /label=T3 promoter
                     /note="promoter for bacteriophage T3 RNA polymerase"
     primer_bind     734..750
                     /label=pBluescriptKS
                     /note="For pBluescript vector"
     primer_bind     735..751
                     /label=KS primer
                     /note="common sequencing primer, one of multiple similar
                     variants"
     CDS             complement(1630..1656)
                     /codon_start=1
                     /product="HA (human influenza hemagglutinin) epitope tag"
                     /label=HA
                     /translation="YPYDVPDYA"
     CDS             complement(1657..1677)
                     /codon_start=1
                     /product="nuclear localization signal of SV40 (simian virus
                     40) large T antigen"
                     /label=SV40 NLS
                     /translation="PKKKRKV"
     CDS             complement(1684..1704)
                     /codon_start=1
                     /product="nuclear localization signal of SV40 (simian virus
                     40) large T antigen"
                     /label=SV40 NLS
                     /translation="PKKKRKV"
     CDS             complement(1720..4104)
                     /codon_start=1
                     /product="C-terminal portion of Streptococcus pyogenes Cas9
                     (Zetsche et al., 2015)"
                     /label=Cas9(C)
                     /translation="CFDSVEISGVEDRFNASLGTYHDLLKIIKDKDFLDNEENEDILED
                     IVLTLTLFEDREMIEERLKTYAHLFDDKVMKQLKRRRYTGWGRLSRKLINGIRDKQSGK
                     TILDFLKSDGFANRNFMQLIHDDSLTFKEDIQKAQVSGQGDSLHEHIANLAGSPAIKKG
                     ILQTVKVVDELVKVMGRHKPENIVIEMARENQTTQKGQKNSRERMKRIEEGIKELGSQI
                     LKEHPVENTQLQNEKLYLYYLQNGRDMYVDQELDINRLSDYDVDHIVPQSFLKDDSIDN
                     KVLTRSDKNRGKSDNVPSEEVVKKMKNYWRQLLNAKLITQRKFDNLTKAERGGLSELDK
                     AGFIKRQLVETRQITKHVAQILDSRMNTKYDENDKLIREVKVITLKSKLVSDFRKDFQF
                     YKVREINNYHHAHDAYLNAVVGTALIKKYPKLESEFVYGDYKVYDVRKMIAKSEQEIGK
                     ATAKYFFYSNIMNFFKTEITLANGEIRKRPLIETNGETGEIVWDKGRDFATVRKVLSMP
                     QVNIVKKTEVQTGGFSKESILPKRNSDKLIARKKDWDPKKYGGFDSPTVAYSVLVVAKV
                     EKGKSKKLKSVKELLGITIMERSSFEKNPIDFLEAKGYKEVKKDLIIKLPKYSLFELEN
                     GRKRMLASAGELQKGNELALPSKYVNFLYLASHYEKLKGSPEDNEQKQLFVEQHKHYLD
                     EIIEQISEFSKRVILADANLDKVLSAYNKHRDKPIREQAENIIHLFTLTNLGAPAAFKY
                     FDTTIDRKRYTSTKEVLDATLIHQSITGLYETRIDLSQLGGD"
     primer_bind     complement(7129..7148)
                     /label=T7
                     /note="T7 promoter, forward primer"
     promoter        complement(7130..7148)
                     /label=T7 promoter
                     /note="promoter for bacteriophage T7 RNA polymerase"
     primer_bind     complement(7155..7172)
                     /label=M13 Forward
                     /note="In lacZ gene. Also called M13-F20 or M13 (-21)
                     Forward"
     primer_bind     complement(7155..7171)
                     /label=M13 fwd
                     /note="common sequencing primer, one of multiple similar
                     variants"
     primer_bind     complement(7164..7186)
                     /label=M13/pUC Forward
                     /note="In lacZ gene"
     rep_origin      7312..7767
                     /direction=RIGHT
                     /label=f1 ori
                     /note="f1 bacteriophage origin of replication; arrow
                     indicates direction of (+) strand synthesis"
     primer_bind     complement(7399..7418)
                     /label=F1ori-R
                     /note="F1 origin, reverse primer"
     primer_bind     7609..7630
                     /label=F1ori-F
                     /note="F1 origin, forward primer"
     CDS             complement(7898..8701)
                     /codon_start=1
                     /gene="S. cerevisiae URA3"
                     /product="orotidine-5'-phosphate decarboxylase, required
                     for uracil biosynthesis"
                     /label=URA3
                     /note="yeast auxotrophic marker, counterselectable with
                     5-fluoroorotic acid (5-FOA)"
                     /translation="MSKATYKERAATHPSPVAAKLFNIMHEKQTNLCASLDVRTTKELL
                     ELVEALGPKICLLKTHVDILTDFSMEGTVKPLKALSAKYNFLLFEDRKFADIGNTVKLQ
                     YSAGVYRIAEWADITNAHGVVGPGIVSGLKQAAEEVTKEPRGLLMLAELSCKGSLSTGE
                     YTKGTVDIAKSDKDFVIGFIAQRDMGGRDEGYDWLIMTPGVGLDDKGDALGQQYRTVDD
                     VVSTGSDIIIVGRGLFAKGRDAKVEGERYRKAGWEAYLRRCGQQN"
     promoter        complement(8702..8917)
                     /gene="S. cerevisiae URA3"
                     /label=URA3 promoter
     primer_bind     complement(8941..8960)
                     /label=pRS-marker
                     /note="pRS vectors, use to sequence yeast selectable
                     marker"
     primer_bind     9060..9082
                     /label=pGEX 3'
                     /note="pGEX vectors, reverse primer"
     primer_bind     complement(9120..9138)
                     /label=pBRforEco
                     /note="pBR322 vectors, upsteam of EcoRI site, forward
                     primer"
     misc_feature    9179..9682
                     /label=CEN/ARS
                     /note="S. cerevisiae CEN6 centromere fused to an
                     autonomously replicating sequence"
     promoter        9719..9823
                     /gene="bla"
                     /label=AmpR promoter
     CDS             9824..10684
                     /codon_start=1
                     /gene="bla"
                     /product="beta-lactamase"
                     /label=AmpR
                     /note="confers resistance to ampicillin, carbenicillin, and
                     related antibiotics"
                     /translation="MSIQHFRVALIPFFAAFCLPVFAHPETLVKVKDAEDQLGARVGYI
                     ELDLNSGKILESFRPEERFPMMSTFKVLLCGAVLSRIDAGQEQLGRRIHYSQNDLVEYS
                     PVTEKHLTDGMTVRELCSAAITMSDNTAANLLLTTIGGPKELTAFLHNMGDHVTRLDRW
                     EPELNEAIPNDERDTTMPVAMATTLRKLLTGELLTLASRQQLIDWMEADKVAGPLLRSA
                     LPAGWFIADKSGAGERGSRGIIAALGPDGKPSRIVVIYTTGSQATMDERNRQIAEIGAS
                     LIKHW"
     primer_bind     complement(10042..10061)
                     /label=Amp-R
                     /note="Ampicillin resistance gene, reverse primer"
     rep_origin      10855..265
                     /direction=RIGHT
                     /label=ori
                     /note="high-copy-number ColE1/pMB1/pBR322/pUC origin of
                     replication"
ORIGIN
        1 gggttcgtgc acacagccca gcttggagcg aacgacctac accgaactga gatacctaca
       61 gcgtgagcta tgagaaagcg ccacgcttcc cgaagggaga aaggcggaca ggtatccggt
      121 aagcggcagg gtcggaacag gagagcgcac gagggagctt ccagggggaa acgcctggta
      181 tctttatagt cctgtcgggt ttcgccacct ctgacttgag cgtcgatttt tgtgatgctc
      241 gtcagggggg cggagcctat ggaaaaacgc cagcaacgcg gcctttttac ggttcctggc
      301 cttttgctgg ccttttgctc acatgttctt tcctgcgtta tcccctgatt ctgtggataa
      361 ccgtattacc gcctttgagt gagctgatac cgctcgccgc agccgaacga ccgagcgcag
      421 cgagtcagtg agcgaggaag cggaagagcg cccaatacgc aaaccgcctc tccccgcgcg
      481 ttggccgatt cattaatgca gctggcacga caggtttccc gactggaaag cgggcagtga
      541 gcgcaacgca attaatgtga gttagctcac tcattaggca ccccaggctt tacactttat
      601 gcttccggct cgtatgttgt gtggaattgt gagcggataa caatttcaca caggaaacag
      661 ctatgaccat gattacgcca agctcgaaat taaccctcac taaagggaac aaaagctggt
      721 accgggcccc ccctcgaggt cgacggtatc gatcgttcaa tctcatagtc ttctaaagat
      781 cccccgttcc caaacatgac attcaacatc ttcgcttcga cttccacctc gaccaacccc
      841 ttttcttcca aatccactcg acgtgcgcca tccccctctt cctgccccat ccctcctccg
      901 tttgccccgc caactcttcc caggttgatg aagggggtgc cctggcccga caagcgtcga
      961 ggcgaggtaa gtgtgtggct gagattcaag gcattaacga ggacgtgtga gcaggtggaa
     1021 gtgcggttgc ggtaggaagg acgaggtcag ggatgcgtag agacatcggt aattctgtac
     1081 atctgtttct tgcttctttc cccgttcttt ccatgcaaca aactattatt acaacatgaa
     1141 ctctcttagc atgacagtcc acagaaccga gatggtcagt gcatgtcgag attatttcgt
     1201 ggtgatctcc aggaacgact gaaaaaagga gtgacggatt aaggaagacg tgaccgacta
     1261 aaggaaagga aggatggaag gaacgatatc aatgcgatgg tggcgacctg agaatgagta
     1321 aatagttgaa agcactaaaa taaagcagca acgaaggtta ttccaagtta tagctctcgt
     1381 gcaaatttca acagtgatgg ccattttatt gttgcaagag acgtcgtcag ccgagaaata
     1441 ttcgatttcg cggacaacta tcgggaatcc aataacggac aaacgacatg gaatgatata
     1501 tcacggcaat gaagattttg aagcgcagag gtatacatca gcaaataaga cacaaaacgt
     1561 aagaagcaca agtagcaaca gtcatccgat gcatattacg cgtaagaagg gtcactacat
     1621 aagtaattag gcgtagtcgg ggacgtcgta ggggtagacc tttcgcttct tcttgggggg
     1681 gtagaccttt cgcttcttct tggggggacc ggaaccaccg tcaccaccga gctgggagag
     1741 gtcgattcgg gtctcgtaga gaccggtgat ggactggtgg atgagggtgg cgtcgaggac
     1801 ctccttggtg gaggtgtatc gctttcggtc gatggtggtg tcgaagtact tgaaggcggc
     1861 gggggcaccg aggttggtga gggtgaagag gtggatgatg ttctcggcct gctctcggat
     1921 gggcttgtct cggtgcttgt tgtaggcgga gaggaccttg tcgaggttgg cgtcggcgag
     1981 gatgactcgc ttggagaact cggagatctg ctcgatgatc tcgtcgaggt agtgcttgtg
     2041 ctgctcgacg aagagctgct tctgctcgtt gtcctcgggg gaacccttga gcttctcgta
     2101 gtgggaggcg aggtagagga agttgacgta cttggagggg agggcgagct cgttaccctt
     2161 ctggagctca ccggcggagg cgagcattcg ctttcgaccg ttctcgagct cgaagaggga
     2221 gtacttgggg agcttgatga tgaggtcctt cttgacctcc ttgtaaccct tggcctcgag
     2281 gaagtcgatg gggttcttct cgaaggagga tcgctccatg atggtgatac cgaggagctc
     2341 cttgacggac ttgagcttct tggacttacc cttctcgacc ttggcgacga cgaggacgga
     2401 gtaggcgacg gtgggggagt cgaaaccacc gtacttcttg gggtcccagt ccttctttcg
     2461 ggcgatgagc ttgtcggagt ttcgcttggg gaggatggac tccttggaga aaccaccggt
     2521 ctggacctcg gtcttcttga cgatgttgac ctggggcatg gagaggacct ttcggacggt
     2581 ggcgaagtct cgacccttgt cccagacgat ctcaccggtc tcaccgttgg tctcgatgag
     2641 gggtcgcttt cggatctcac cgttggcgag ggtgatctcg gtcttgaaga agttcatgat
     2701 gttggagtag aagaagtact tggcggtggc cttaccgatc tcctgctcgg acttggcgat
     2761 catctttcgg acgtcgtaga ccttgtagtc accgtagacg aactcggact cgagcttggg
     2821 gtacttcttg atgagggcgg taccgacgac ggcgttgagg taggcgtcgt gggcgtggtg
     2881 gtagttgttg atctctcgga ccttgtagaa ctggaagtcc tttcggaagt cggagacgag
     2941 cttggacttg agggtgatga ccttgacctc tcggatgagc ttgtcgttct cgtcgtactt
     3001 ggtgttcatt cgggagtcga ggatctgggc gacgtgcttg gtgatctgtc gggtctcgac
     3061 gagctgtcgc ttgatgaaac cggccttgtc gagctcggag agaccacctc gctcggcctt
     3121 ggtgaggttg tcgaactttc gctgggtgat gagcttggcg ttgaggagct gtcgccagta
     3181 gttcttcatc ttcttgacga cctcctcgga ggggacgttg tcggacttac ctcggttctt
     3241 gtcggatcgg gtgaggacct tgttgtcgat ggagtcgtcc ttgaggaagg actgggggac
     3301 gatgtggtcg acgtcgtagt cggagagtcg gttgatgtcg agctcctggt cgacgtacat
     3361 gtctcgaccg ttctggaggt agtagaggta gagcttctcg ttctggagct gggtgttctc
     3421 gacggggtgc tccttgagga tctgggaacc gagctccttg ataccctcct cgattcgctt
     3481 cattcgctct cgggagttct tctgaccctt ctgggtggtc tggttctctc gggccatctc
     3541 gatgacgatg ttctcgggct tgtgtcgacc catgaccttg acgagctcgt cgacgacctt
     3601 gacggtctgg aggataccct tcttgatggc gggggaaccg gcgaggttgg cgatgtgctc
     3661 gtggagggag tcaccctgac cggagacctg ggccttctgg atgtcctcct tgaaggtgag
     3721 ggagtcgtcg tggatgagct gcatgaagtt tcggttggcg aaaccgtcgg acttgaggaa
     3781 gtcgaggatg gtcttaccgg actgcttgtc tcggataccg ttgatgagct ttcgggagag
     3841 tcgaccccaa ccggtgtatc gtcgtcgctt gagctgcttc atgaccttgt cgtcgaagag
     3901 gtgggcgtag gtcttgagtc gctcctcgat catctctcgg tcctcgaaga gggtgagggt
     3961 gaggacgatg tcctcgagga tgtcctcgtt ctcctcgttg tcgaggaagt ccttgtcctt
     4021 gatgatcttg aggaggtcgt ggtaggtacc gagggaggcg ttgaatcggt cctcgacacc
     4081 ggagatctcg acggagtcga aacactcgat cttcttgaag tagtcctcct tgagctgctt
     4141 gacggtgacc tttcggttgg tcttgaagag gaggtcgacg atggccttct tctgctcacc
     4201 ggagaggaag gcgggctttc gcataccctc ggtgacgtac ttgaccttgg tgagctcgtt
     4261 gtagacggtg aagtactcgt agaggaggga gtgcttgggg aggaccttct cgttggggag
     4321 gttcttgtcg aagttggtca ttcgctcgat gaaggactgg gcggaggcac ccttgtcgac
     4381 gacctcctcg aagttccagg gggtgatggt ctcctcggac tttcgggtca tccaggcgaa
     4441 tcgggagtta cctcgggcga ggggaccgac gtagtagggg attcggaagg tgaggatctt
     4501 ctcgatcttc tctcggttgt ccttgaggaa ggggtagaag tcctcctgtc gtcggaggat
     4561 ggcgtggagc tcaccgaggt ggatctggtg ggggatggaa ccgttgtcga aggttcgctg
     4621 ctttcggagg aggtcctctc ggttgagctt gacgaggagc tcctcggtac cgtccatctt
     4681 ctcgaggatg ggcttgatga acttgtagaa ctcctcctgg gaggcaccac cgtcgatgta
     4741 accggcgtaa ccgttcttgg actggtcgaa gaagatctcc tgtcgggaga tgttagtgga
     4801 gtaacatgtt gcgggaaacg gggttacata ccttgtactt ctcggggagc tgctgtcgga
     4861 cgagggcctt gaggagggtg aggtcctggt ggtgctcgtc gtatcgcttg atcatggagg
     4921 cggagagggg ggccttggtg atctcggtgt tgactcggag gatgtcggag aggaggatgg
     4981 cgtcggagag gttcttggcg gcgaggaaga ggtcggcgta ctggtcaccg atctgggcga
     5041 ggaggttgtc gaggtcgtcg tcgtaggtgt ccttggagag ctggagcttg gcgtcctcgg
     5101 cgaggtcgaa gttggacttg aagttggggg tgagaccgag ggagagggcg atgaggttac
     5161 cgaagagacc gttcttcttc tcaccgggga gctgggcgat gaggttctcg agtcgtcggg
     5221 acttggagag tcgggcggag aggatggcct tggcgtcgac accggaggcg ttgatggggt
     5281 tctcctcgaa gagctggttg taggtctgga cgagctggat gaagagcttg tcgacgtcgg
     5341 agttgtcggg gttgaggtca ccctcgatga ggaagtgacc tcggaacttg atcatgtggg
     5401 cgagggcgag gtagatgagt cggaggtcgg ccttgtcggt ggagtcgacg agcttctttc
     5461 ggaggtggta gatggtgggg tacttctcgt ggtaggcgac ctcgtcgacg atgttaccga
     5521 agatggggtg tcgctcgtgc ttcttgtcct cctcgacgag gaaggactcc tcgagtcggt
     5581 ggaagaagga gtcgtcgacc ttggccatct cgttggagaa gatctcctgg aggtaacaga
     5641 ttcggttctt tcgtcgggtg tatcgtcgtc gggcggttcg cttgagtcgg gtggcctcgg
     5701 cggtctcacc ggagtcgaag aggagggcac cgatgaggtt cttcttgatg gagtgtcggt
     5761 cggtgttacc gaggaccttg aacttcttgg aggggacctt gtactcgtcg gtgatgacgg
     5821 cccaaccgac ggagttggta ccgatgtcga gaccgatgga gtacttcttg tccattttga
     5881 agttttctgt ggagatcgtt agcatgtgcg aagaggcaat gataggacaa taaagtgtta
     5941 gggcgttgtg agttggaagg gcatgtatcc gatgggttga aaattttcaa gagccaccaa
     6001 atttttttct tcaccacaca caagcccatg ttgagctcag tagtggcaaa acagtactct
     6061 gcagtcgacg caacagatga gggcaaaagc atggaagaca tcgccaaaaa caagacagaa
     6121 tgatgtgggt ggtcgaccat gctcagctcc actctgcccc gacttcacct gcagaagcca
     6181 ccagcgagaa ttgttttacg tgccctacga ctggcgcgga ttttcaaagg tgtcaaaaga
     6241 ctttgggtac tcacctaggt gttttggtta aagaatgtag agataaagaa ggtggtggga
     6301 gaaaggaatg tgcgagggat ttaattcttt ccggttgatg ggcagggcgg attctcggat
     6361 taattcagaa aatcccacaa tttttttcga aacctccaga atgtgaaaag ctcactggaa
     6421 atttcatccg tatcaaactc cgtttttcac cgagtgtggc acatgggact taggaggcaa
     6481 gaaatgtgag gaggatggag cgaccgcaac aacggagaaa tttaaagtgg aggtcgttcc
     6541 caggcacgtc ttcgcaccaa aaattcaacg ggtggcaaga ggcccctgcc gtctaaacat
     6601 gtgggagtgg ctcatcctca caccgagcag gccaatgcat atgataagag tcgtccagaa
     6661 gccgacgtgc atgaatggag cttcacaaaa tgcgaaatta gaagaagacg agatgcccat
     6721 gatcttctgg gaagggggcg aggcaacttg cttggcgaat ggggctgaat attggggcgt
     6781 tcgctaatgg ccatgacgct tgttcatggc agggtagaac acgacattat tgcttgtgcg
     6841 tgggggcttc tggctgcttt ttgtacattg cgcgaagggt tgccatgatg agactgctgt
     6901 attatgctct tattcttttg tttaaaggga gtgatacttg acataccgat gatagatagt
     6961 taagaagcgc ccgcaggtgg gtcaaccaca cttgcgacca ttgttaatca ttcagaacgg
     7021 tcgacaaggt cagtgtaaga tcattcgcta tggagcttgc atagtagcca caatcttgta
     7081 ccgtatagca tagaatggcg gccgccaccg cggtggagct ccaattcgcc ctatagtgag
     7141 tcgtattaca attcactggc cgtcgtttta caacgtcgtg actgggaaaa ccctggcgtt
     7201 acccaactta atcgccttgc agcacatccc cctttcgcca gctggcgtaa tagcgaagag
     7261 gcccgcaccg atcgcccttc ccaacagttg cgcagcctga atggcgaatg gnnnnnnnnn
     7321 nnnnnnnnnn nnnnnnnnnn nnnnnnnnnn nnnnnnnnnn nnnnnnnnnn nnnnnnnnnn
     7381 nnnnnnnnnn nnnnnnnnnn nnnnnnnnnn nnnnnnnnnn nnnnnnnnnn nnnnncnnnn
     7441 nnnnnnnnnn nnnnnnnnnn nnnnnnnnnn nnnnnnnnnn nnnnnnnnnn nnnnnnnnnn
     7501 nnnnnnnnnn nnnnnnnnnn nnnnnnnann nnnnnnnnnn nnnnnnnnnn nnnnnnnnnn
     7561 nnnnnnnnnn nnnnnnncct ttgacgttgg agtccacgtt ctttaatagt ggactcttgt
     7621 tccaaactgg aacaacactc aaccctatct cggtctattc ttttgattta taagggattt
     7681 tgccgatttc ggcctattgg ttaaaaaatg agctgattta acaaaaattt aacgcgaatt
     7741 ttaacaaaat attaacgctt acaatttcct gatgcggtat tttctcctta cgcatctgtg
     7801 cggtatttca caccgcatag ggtaataact gatataatta aattgaagct ctaatttgtg
     7861 agtttagtat acatgcattt acttataata cagtttttta gttttgctgg ccgcatcttc
     7921 tcaaatatgc ttcccagcct gcttttctgt aacgttcacc ctctacctta gcatcccttc
     7981 cctttgcaaa tagtcctctt ccaacaataa taatgtcaga tcctgtagag accacatcat
     8041 ccacggttct atactgttga cccaatgcgt ctcccttgtc atctaaaccc acaccgggtg
     8101 tcataatcaa ccaatcgtaa ccttcatctc ttccacccat gtctctttga gcaataaagc
     8161 cgataacaaa atctttgtcg ctcttcgcaa tgtcaacagt acccttagta tattctccag
     8221 tagataggga gcccttgcat gacaattctg ctaacatcaa aaggcctcta ggttcctttg
     8281 ttacttcttc tgccgcctgc ttcaaaccgc taacaatacc tgggcccacc acaccgtgtg
     8341 cattcgtaat gtctgcccat tctgctattc tgtatacacc cgcagagtac tgcaatttga
     8401 ctgtattacc aatgtcagca aattttctgt cttcgaagag taaaaaattg tacttggcgg
     8461 ataatgcctt tagcggctta actgtgccct ccatggaaaa atcagtcaag atatccacat
     8521 gtgtttttag taaacaaatt ttgggaccta atgcttcaac taactccagt aattccttgg
     8581 tggtacgaac atccaatgaa gcacacaagt ttgtttgctt ttcgtgcatg atattaaata
     8641 gcttggcagc aacaggacta ggatgagtag cagcacgttc cttatatgta gctttcgaca
     8701 tgatttatct tcgtttcctg caggtttttg ttctgtgcag ttgggttaag aatactgggc
     8761 aatttcatgt ttcttcaaca ctacatatgc gtatatatac caatctaagt ctgtgctcct
     8821 tccttcgttc ttccttctgt tcggagatta ccgaatcaaa aaaatttcaa ggaaaccgaa
     8881 atcaaaaaaa agaataaaaa aaaaatgatg aattgaaaag gtggtatggt gcactctcag
     8941 tacaatctgc tctgatgccg catagttaag ccagccccga cacccgccaa cacccgctga
     9001 cgcgccctga cgggcttgtc tgctcccggc atccgcttac agacaagctg tgaccgtctc
     9061 cgggagctgc atgtgtcaga ggttttcacc gtcatcaccg aaacgcgcga gacgaaaggg
     9121 cctcgtgata cgcctatttt tataggttaa tgtcatgata ataatggttt cttagacgga
     9181 tcgcttgcct gtaacttaca cgcgcctcgt atcttttaat gatggaataa tttgggaatt
     9241 tactctgtgt ttatttattt ttatgttttg tatttggatt ttagaaagta aataaagaag
     9301 gtagaagagt tacggaatga agaaaaaaaa ataaacaaag gtttaaaaaa tttcaacaaa
     9361 aagcgtactt tacatatata tttattagac aagaaaagca gattaaatag atatacattc
     9421 gattaacgat aagtaaaatg taaaatcaca ggattttcgt gtgtggtctt ctacacagac
     9481 aagatgaaac aattcggcat taatacctga gagcaggaag agcaagataa aaggtagtat
     9541 ttgttggcga tccccctaga gtcttttaca tcttcggaaa acaaaaacta ttttttcttt
     9601 aatttctttt tttactttct atttttaatt tatatattta tattaaaaaa tttaaattat
     9661 aattattttt atagcacgtg atgaaaagga cccaggtggc acttttcggg gaaatgtgcg
     9721 cggaacccct atttgtttat ttttctaaat acattcaaat atgtatccgc tcatgagaca
     9781 ataaccctga taaatgcttc aataatattg aaaaaggaag agtatgagta ttcaacattt
     9841 ccgtgtcgcc cttattccct tttttgcggc attttgcctt cctgtttttg ctcacccaga
     9901 aacgctggtg aaagtaaaag atgctgaaga tcagttgggt gcacgagtgg gttacatcga
     9961 actggatctc aacagcggta agatccttga gagttttcgc cccgaagaac gttttccaat
    10021 gatgagcact tttaaagttc tgctatgtgg cgcggtatta tcccgtattg acgccgggca
    10081 agagcaactc ggtcgccgca tacactattc tcagaatgac ttggttgagt actcaccagt
    10141 cacagaaaag catcttacgg atggcatgac agtaagagaa ttatgcagtg ctgccataac
    10201 catgagtgat aacactgcgg ccaacttact tctgacaacg atcggaggac cgaaggagct
    10261 aaccgctttt ttgcacaaca tgggggatca tgtaactcgc cttgatcgtt gggaaccgga
    10321 gctgaatgaa gccataccaa acgacgagcg tgacaccacg atgcctgtag caatggcaac
    10381 aacgttgcgc aaactattaa ctggcgaact acttactcta gcttcccggc aacaattaat
    10441 agactggatg gaggcggata aagttgcagg accacttctg cgctcggccc ttccggctgg
    10501 ctggtttatt gctgataaat ctggagccgg tgagcgtggg tctcgcggta tcattgcagc
    10561 actggggcca gatggtaagc cctcccgtat cgtagttatc tacacgacgg ggagtcaggc
    10621 aactatggat gaacgaaata gacagatcgc tgagataggt gcctcactga ttaagcattg
    10681 gtaactgtca gaccaagttt actcatatat actttagatt gatttaaaac ttcattttta
    10741 atttaaaagg atctaggtga agatcctttt tgataatctc atgaccaaaa tcccttaacg
    10801 tgagttttcg ttccactgag cgtcagaccc cgtagaaaag atcaaaggat cttcttgaga
    10861 tccttttttt ctgcgcgtaa tctgctgctt gcaaacaaaa aaaccaccgc taccagcggt
    10921 ggtttgtttg ccggatcaag agctaccaac tctttttccg aaggtaactg gcttcagcag
    10981 agcgcagata ccaaatactg ttcttctagt gtagccgtag ttaggccacc acttcaagaa
    11041 ctctgtagca ccgcctacat acctcgctct gctaatcctg ttaccagtgg ctgctgccag
    11101 tggcgataag tcgtgtctta ccgggttgga ctcaagacga tagttaccgg ataaggcgca
    11161 gcggtcgggc tgaacggg
//
